Addgene plasmid #108488: pCR3-Flag-AuroraB KD (K106R)
Purpose: expression of Flag-AuroraB kinase death (K106R)
Depositing lab: Susanne Lens. Depositing organization: University Medical Centre Utrecht. Publication: Development of a chemical genetic approach for human aurora B kinase identifies novel substrates of the chromosomal passenger complex. Hengeveld RC, Hertz NT, Vromans MJ, Zhang C, Burlingame AL, Shokat KM, Lens SM. Mol Cell Proteomics. 2012 May;11(5):47-59. doi: 10.1074/mcp.M111.013912. Epub 2012 Jan 20. PubMed 22267324.
Backbone
  Vector backbone: pCR3
  Backbone size w/o insert (bp): 5000
  Vector type: Mammalian Expression
Growth in bacteria
  Bacterial resistance: Ampicillin, 100 μg/mL
  Growth temperature: 37°C
  Growth strain: DH5alpha
  Copy number: High Copy
Gene/Insert
  Gene/Insert name: AuroraB
  Species: H. sapiens (human)
  Insert size (bp): 1035
  Mutation: Kinase death K106A
  Entrez Gene: AURKB (a.k.a. AIK2, AIM-1, AIM1, ARK-2, ARK2, AurB, IPL1, PPP1R48, STK-1, STK12, STK5, aurkb-sv1, aurkb-sv2)
  Promoter: CMV
  Tag / fusion protein: Flag (N terminal on insert)
  Cloning method: Restriction Enzyme; 5′ cloning site EcoR1 (unknown if destroyed); 3′ cloning site EcoR1 (unknown if destroyed)
Terms and licenses: Academic/Nonprofit Terms; Industry Terms: Not Available to Industry
Depositor comments: Addgene's sequencing results found M298T in AuroraB compared to the NCBI reference. The depositing lab states that there is a SNP at this location, and the discrepancy should not affect plasmid function.
How to cite: pCR3-Flag-AuroraB KD (K106R) was a gift from Susanne Lens (Addgene plasmid # 108488 ; http://n2t.net/addgene:108488 ; RRID:Addgene_108488)
