[The description below was written by a language model from this plasmid's Addgene catalogue record and pLannotate feature annotations shown in this document.]
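Description:
pCR3-Flag-AuroraB KD (K106R) is a mammalian expression plasmid built on the pCR3 backbone that encodes an N-terminally Flag-tagged, kinase-dead form of human Aurora B (AURKB). The full sequenced construct is 6,137 nt. It is propagated in E. coli as a high-copy plasmid through a ColE1/pUC-type origin and selected with ampicillin via the β-lactamase gene. An f1 origin is also present, which permits single-stranded DNA production. For selection in mammalian cells, the backbone carries an SV40 early promoter driving the Tn5 neomycin/kanamycin phosphotransferase gene, which confers G418 resistance. This cassette is followed by a ble gene fragment and an HSV TK polyadenylation signal.

The expression cassette uses the CMV immediate-early enhancer and promoter to drive a short Flag epitope (annotated as a fragment of 3xFLAG) fused upstream of the roughly 1 kb AURKB coding sequence, and it ends in the bovine growth hormone polyadenylation signal. T7 and SP6 phage promoters flank the insert and can serve for in vitro transcription or as sequencing primer sites. The insert was cloned with EcoRI sites at both ends.

The record is inconsistent about the inactivating substitution. The plasmid name and purpose give K106R, while the mutation field lists K106A, so the exact residue change should be checked against the sequence. Repository sequencing also found M298T relative to the reference, which the depositor attributes to a SNP not expected to affect function. Aurora B is the catalytic subunit of the chromosomal passenger complex that regulates mitosis. This construct provides a catalytically inactive version for expression in mammalian cells, and it was deposited with a study on identifying Aurora B substrates by a chemical genetic approach.
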