Features (pLannotate 1.2.2; 19 found; start..end, strand, type, name):
      6..385     +  enhancer       CMV enhancer: human cytomegalovirus immediate early enhancer
    386..589     +  promoter       CMV promoter: human cytomegalovirus (CMV) immediate early promoter
    585..618     +  LTR            5' LTR (truncated) (fragment): truncated 5' long terminal repeat (LTR) from HIV-1
    634..652     +  promoter       T7 promoter: promoter for bacteriophage T7 RNA polymerase
    699..719     +  CDS            3xFLAG (fragment): three tandem FLAG® epitope tags
    732..1763    +  CDS            AURKB: AURKB_HUMAN - Also known as AIK2, AIM1, AIRK2, ARK2, STK1, STK12, STK5. Experimental evidence at protein level: Swiss-Prot protein existence level 1. Serine/threonine-protein kinase component of the chromosomal passenger complex (CPC), a complex that acts as a key regulator of mitosis. The CPC complex has essential functions at the centromere in ensuring correct chromosome alignment and segregation and is required for chromatin-induced microtubule stabilization and spindle assembly. Involved in the bipolar attachment of spindle microtubules to kinetochores and is a key regulator for the onset
   1842..1860    -  promoter       SP6 promoter: promoter for bacteriophage SP6 RNA polymerase
   1886..2110    +  polyA_signal   bGH poly(A) signal: bovine growth hormone polyadenylation signal
   2114..2132    +  promoter       SV40 promoter (fragment): SV40 enhancer and early promoter
   2242..2830    -  rep_origin     ori: high-copy-number ColE1/pMB1/pBR322/pUC origin of replication
   3052..3068    +  polyA_signal   bGH poly(A) signal (fragment): bovine growth hormone polyadenylation signal
   3159..3206    -  polyA_signal   HSV TK poly(A) signal: herpes simplex virus thymidine kinase polyadenylation signal (Cole and Stacy, 1985)
   3265..3417    -  CDS            ble (fragment): BLE_KLEPN - Experimental evidence at protein level: Swiss-Prot protein existence level 1. Binding protein with a strong affinity to the bleomycin family of antibiotics. Binds to CL990; an antimitotic-antibiotic compound. From Klebsiella pneumoniae.
   3438..4232    -  CDS            NeoR/KanR: aminoglycoside phosphotransferase from Tn5; aph(3')-II (or nptII); confers resistance to neomycin, kanamycin, and G418 (Geneticin®)
   4267..4624    -  promoter       SV40 promoter: SV40 enhancer and early promoter
   4626..4643    -  promoter       AmpR promoter (fragment): bla
   4684..5544    -  CDS            AmpR: β-lactamase; bla; confers resistance to ampicillin, carbenicillin, and related antibiotics
   5545..5649    -  promoter       AmpR promoter: bla
   5676..6104    +  rep_origin     f1 ori (sequence partly withheld): f1 bacteriophage origin of replication; arrow indicates direction of (+) strand synthesis
>Addgene plasmid #108488 | pCR3-Flag-AuroraB KD (K106R) | addgene full sequence | sequence record 208602 | Addgene NGS Result
GCGTTGACATTGATTATTGACTAGTTATTAATAGTAATCAATTACGGGGTCATTAGTTCATAGCCCATAT
ATGGAGTTCCGCGTTACATAACTTACGGTAAATGGCCCGCCTGGCTGACCGCCCAACGACCCCCGCCCAT
TGACGTCAATAATGACGTATGTTCCCATAGTAACGCCAATAGGGACTTTCCATTGACGTCAATGGGTGGA
GTATTTACGGTAAACTGCCCACTTGGCAGTACATCAAGTGTATCATATGCCAAGTACGCCCCCTATTGAC
GTCAATGACGGTAAATGGCCCGCCTGGCATTATGCCCAGTACATGACCTTATGGGACTTTCCTACTTGGC
AGTACATCTACGTATTAGTCATCGCTATTACCATGGTGATGCGGTTTTGGCAGTACATCAATGGGCGTGG
ATAGCGGTTTGACTCACGGGGATTTCCAAGTCTCCACCCCATTGACGTCAATGGGAGTTTGTTTTGGCAC
CAAAATCAACGGGACTTTCCAAAATGTCGTAACAACTCCGCCCCATTGACGCAAATGGGCGGTAGGCGTG
TACGGTGGGAGGTCTATATAAGCAGAGCTCTCTGGCTAACTAGAGAACCCACTGCTTACTGGCTTATCGA
AATTAATACGACTCACTATAGGGAGACCCAAGCTTGGTACCGGATCCCCCGGGAATCAAAACATGGATTA
CAAAGACGATGACGATAAAGAATTCGCCACCATGGCCCAGAAGGAGAACTCCTACCCCTGGCCCTACGGC
CGACAGACGGCTCCATCTGGCCTGAGCACCCTGCCCCAGCGAGTCCTCCGGAAAGAGCCTGTCACCCCAT
CTGCACTTGTCCTCATGAGCCGCTCCAATGTCCAGCCCACAGCTGCCCCTGGCCAGAAGGTGATGGAGAA
TAGCAGTGGGACACCCGACATCTTAACGCGGCACTTCACAATTGATGACTTTGAGATTGGGCGTCCTCTG
GGCAAAGGCAAGTTTGGAAACGTGTACTTGGCTCGGGAGAAGAAAAGCCATTTCATCGTGGCGCTCAGGG
TCCTCTTCAAGTCCCAGATAGAGAAGGAGGGCGTGGAGCATCAGCTGCGCAGAGAGATCGAAATCCAGGC
CCACCTGCACCATCCCAACATCCTGCGTCTCTACAACTATTTTTATGACCGGAGGAGGATCTACTTGATT
CTAGAGTATGCCCCCCGCGGGGAGCTCTACAAGGAGCTGCAGAAGAGCTGCACATTTGACGAGCAGCGAA
CAGCCACGATCATGGAGGAGTTGGCAGATGCTCTAATGTACTGCCATGGGAAGAAGGTGATTCACAGAGA
CATAAAGCCAGAAAATCTGCTCTTAGGGCTCAAGGGAGAGCTGAAGATTGCTGACTTCGGCTGGTCTGTG
CATGCGCCCTCCCTGAGGAGGAAGACAATGTGTGGCACCCTGGACTACCTGCCCCCAGAGATGATTGAGG
GGCGCATGCACAATGAGAAGGTGGATCTGTGGTGCATTGGAGTGCTTTGCTATGAGCTGCTGGTGGGGAA
CCCACCCTTTGAGAGTGCATCACACAACGAGACCTATCGCCGCATCGTCAAGGTGGACCTAAAGTTCCCC
GCTTCTGTGCCCACGGGAGCCCAGGACCTCATCTCCAAACTGCTCAGGCATAACCCCTCGGAACGGCTGC
CCCTGGCCCAGGTCTCAGCCCACCCTTGGGTCCGGGCCAACTCTCGGAGGGTGCTGCCTCCCTCTGCCCT
TCAATCTGTCGCCTGACCCGGGAATCGAATTCTGCAGATATCCATCACACTGGCGGCCGCTCGAGTAGAT
GACTAGTCTAGAGGGCCCTATTCTATAGTGTCACCTAAATGCTAGAGCTCGCTGATCAGCCTCGACTGTG
CCTTCTAGTTGCCAGCCATCTGTTGTTTGCCCCTCCCCCGTGCCTTCCTTGACCCTGGAAGGTGCCACTC
CCACTGTCCTTTCCTAATAAAATGAGGAAATTGCATCGCATTGTCTGAGTAGGTGTCATTCTATTCTGGG
GGGTGGGGTGGGGCAGGACAGCAAGGGGGAGGATTGGGAAGACAATAGCAGGCATGCTGGGGATGCGGTG
GGCTCTATGGCTTCTGAGGCGGAAAGAACCAGTGGCGGTAATACGGTTATCCACAGAATCAGGGGATAAC
GCAGGAAAGAACATGTGAGCAAAAGGCCAGCAAAAGGCCAGGAACCGTAAAAAGGCCGCGTTGCTGGCGT
TTTTCCATAGGCTCCGCCCCCCTGACGAGCATCACAAAAATCGACGCTCAAGTCAGAGGTGGCGAAACCC
GACAGGACTATAAAGATACCAGGCGTTTCCCCCTGGAAGCTCCCTCGTGCGCTCTCCTGTTCCGACCCTG
CCGCTTACCGGATACCTGTCCGCCTTTCTCCCTTCGGGAAGCGTGGCGCTTTCTCATAGCTCACGCTGTA
GGTATCTCAGTTCGGTGTAGGTCGTTCGCTCCAAGCTGGGCTGTGTGCACGAACCCCCCGTTCAGCCCGA
CCGCTGCGCCTTATCCGGTAACTATCGTCTTGAGTCCAACCCGGTAAGACACGACTTATCGCCACTGGCA
GCAGCCACTGGTAACAGGATTAGCAGAGCGAGGTATGTAGGCGGTGCTACAGAGTTCTTGAAGTGGTGGC
CTAACTACGGCTACACTAGAAGAACAGTATTTGGTATCTGCGCTCTGCTGAAGCCAGTTACCTTCGGAAA
AAGAGTTGGTAGCTCTTGATCCGGCAAACAAACCACCGCTGGTAGCGGTGGTTTTTTTGTTTGCAAGCAG
CAGATTACGCGCAGAAAAAAAGGATCTCAAGAAGATCCTTTGATCTTTTCTACGGGGTCTGACGCTCAGT
GGAACGAAAACTCACGTTAAGGGATTTTGGTCATGAGATTATCAAAAAGGATCTTCACCTAGATCCTTTT
AAATTAAAAATGAAGTTTTAAATCAATCTAAAGTATATATGAGTAACCTGAGGCTATGGCAGGGCCTGCC
GCCCCGACGTTGGCTGCGAGCCCTGGGCCTTCACCCGAACTTGGGGGGTGGGGTGGGGAAAAGGAAGAAA
CGCGGGCGTATTGGCCCCAATGGGGTCTCGGTGGGGTATCGACAGAGTGCCAGCCCTGGGACCGAACCCC
GCGTTTATGAACAAACGACCCAACACCGTGCGTTTTATTCTGTCTTTTTATTGCCGTCATAGCGCGGGTT
CCTTCCGGTATTGTCTCCTTCCGTGTTTCAGTTAGCCTCCCCCTAGGGTGGGCGAAGAACTCCAGCATGA
GATCCCCGCGCTGGAGGATCATCCAGCCGGCGTCCCGGAAAACGATTCCGAAGCCCAACCTTTCATAGAA
GGCGGCGGTGGAATCGAAATCTCGTGATGGCAGGTTGGGCGTCGCTTGGTCGGTCATTTCGAACCCCAGA
GTCCCGCTCAGAAGAACTCGTCAAGAAGGCGATAGAAGGCGATGCGCTGCGAATCGGGAGCGGCGATACC
GTAAAGCACGAGGAAGCGGTCAGCCCATTCGCCGCCAAGCTCTTCAGCAATATCACGGGTAGCCAACGCT
ATGTCCTGATAGCGGTCCGCCACACCCAGCCGGCCACAGTCGATGAATCCAGAAAAGCGGCCATTTTCCA
CCATGATATTCGGCAAGCAGGCATCGCCATGGGTCACGACGAGATCCTCGCCGTCGGGCATGCTCGCCTT
GAGCCTGGCGAACAGTTCGGCTGGCGCGAGCCCCTGATGCTCTTCGTCCAGATCATCCTGATCGACAAGA
CCGGCTTCCATCCGAGTACGTGCTCGCTCGATGCGATGTTTCGCTTGGTGGTCGAATGGGCAGGTAGCCG
GATCAAGCGTATGCAGCCGCCGCATTGCATCAGCCATGATGGATACTTTCTCGGCAGGAGCAAGGTGAGA
TGACAGGAGATCCTGCCCCGGCACTTCGCCCAATAGCAGCCAGTCCCTTCCCGCTTCAGTGACAACGTCG
AGCACAGCTGCGCAAGGAACGCCCGTCGTGGCCAGCCACGATAGCCGCGCTGCCTCGTCTTGCAGTTCAT
TCAGGGCACCGGACAGGTCGGTCTTGACAAAAAGAACCGGGCGCCCCTGCGCTGACAGCCGGAACACGGC
GGCATCAGAGCAGCCGATTGTCTGTTGTGCCCAGTCATAGCCGAATAGCCTCTCCACCCAAGCGGCCGGA
GAACCTGCGTGCAATCCATCTTGTTCAATCATGCGAAACGATCCTCATCCTGTCTCTTGATCGATCTTTG
CAAAAGCCTAGGCCTCCAAAAAAGCCTCCTCACTACTTCTGGAATAGCTCAGAGGCCGAGGCGGCCTCGG
CCTCTGCATAAATAAAAAAAATTAGTCAGCCATGGGGCGGAGAATGGGCGGAACTGGGCGGAGTTAGGGG
CGGGATGGGCGGAGTTAGGGGCGGGACTATGGTTGCTGACTAATTGAGATGCATGCTTTGCATACTTCTG
CCTGCTGGGGAGCCTGGGGACTTTCCACACCTGGTTGCTGACTAATTGAGATGCATGCTTTGCATACTTC
TGCCTGCTGGGGAGCCTGGGGACTTTCCACACCCTAACTGACACACATTCCACAGCTGGTTCTTTCCGCC
TCAGGACTCTTCCTTTTTCAATAAATCAATCTAAAGTATATATGAGTAAACTTGGTCTGACAGTTACCAA
TGCTTAATCAGTGAGGCACCTATCTCAGCGATCTGTCTATTTCGTTCATCCATAGTTGCCTGACTCCCCG
TCGTGTAGATAACTACGATACGGGAGGGCTTACCATCTGGCCCCAGTGCTGCAATGATACCGCGAGACCC
ACGCTCACCGGCTCCAGATTTATCAGCAATAAACCAGCCAGCCGGAAGGGCCGAGCGCAGAAGTGGTCCT
GCAACTTTATCCGCCTCCATCCAGTCTATTAATTGTTGCCGGGAAGCTAGAGTAAGTAGTTCGCCAGTTA
ATAGTTTGCGCAACGTTGTTGCCATTGCTACAGGCATCGTGGTGTCACGCTCGTCGTTTGGTATGGCTTC
ATTCAGCTCCGGTTCCCAACGATCAAGGCGAGTTACATGATCCCCCATGTTGTGCAAAAAAGCGGTTAGC
TCCTTCGGTCCTCCGATCGTTGTCAGAAGTAAGTTGGCCGCAGTGTTATCACTCATGGTTATGGCAGCAC
TGCATAATTCTCTTACTGTCATGCCATCCGTAAGATGCTTTTCTGTGACTGGTGAGTACTCAACCAAGTC
ATTCTGAGAATAGTGTATGCGGCGACCGAGTTGCTCTTGCCCGGCGTCAATACGGGATAATACCGCGCCA
CATAGCAGAACTTTAAAAGTGCTCATCATTGGAAAACGTTCTTCGGGGCGAAAACTCTCAAGGATCTTAC
CGCTGTTGAGATCCAGTTCGATGTAACCCACTCGTGCACCCAACTGATCTTCAGCATCTTTTACTTTCAC
CAGCGTTTCTGGGTGAGCAAAAACAGGAAGGCAAAATGCCGCAAAAAAGGGAATAAGGGCGACACGGAAA
TGTTGAATACTCATACTCTTCCTTTTTCAATATTATTGAAGCATTTATCAGGGTTATTGTCTCATGAGCG
GATACATATTTGAATGTATTTAGAAAAATAAACAAATAGGGGTTCCGCGCACATTTCCCCGAAAAGTGCC
ACCTG
[124 nt withheld, positions 5676-5799]
C
[91 nt withheld, positions 5801-5891]
A
[49 nt withheld, positions 5893-5941]
CCTTTGACGTTGGAGTCCACGTTCTTT
[37 nt withheld, positions 5969-6005]
ACCCTATCTCGGTCTATTCTTTTGATTTATAAGGGATTTTGCCGATTTCGGCCTATTGGTTAAAAAATGA
GCTGATTTAACAAAAATTTAACGCGAATTTTAACAAAATATTAACGCTTACAATTTACGCGC
